>Addgene plasmid #154216 | SEH1L in pRK5 | addgene full sequence | sequence record 314411 | Addgene NGS Result
GACATTGATTATTGACTAGTTATTAATAGTAATCAATTACGGGGTCATTAGTTCATAGCCCATATATGGA
GTTCCGCGTTACATAACTTACGGTAAATGGCCCGCCTGGCTGACCGCCCAACGACCCCCGCCCATTGACG
TCAATAATGACGTATGTTCCCATAGTAACGCCAATAGGGACTTTCCATTGACGTCAATGGGTGGAGTATT
TACGGTAAACTGCCCACTTGGCAGTACATCAAGTGTATCATATGCCAAGTACGCCCCCTATTGACGTCAA
TGACGGTAAATGGCCCGCCTGGCATTATGCCCAGTACATGACCTTATGGGACTTTCCTACTTGGCAGTAC
ATCTACGTATTAGTCATCGCTATTACCATGGTGATGCGGTTTTGGCAGTACATCAATGGGCGTGGATAGC
GGTTTGACTCACGGGGATTTCCAAGTCTCCACCCCATTGACGTCAATGGGAGTTTGTTTTGGCACCAAAA
TCAACGGGACTTTCCAAAATGTCGTAACAACTCCGCCCCATTGACGCAAATGGGCGGTAGGCGTGTACGG
TGGGAGGTCTATATAAGCAGAGCTCGTTTAGTGAACCGTCAGATCGCCTGGAGACGCCATCCACGCTGTT
TTGACCTCCATAGAAGACACCGGGACCGATCCAGCCTCCGCGGCCGGGAACGGTGCATTGGAACGCGGAT
TCCCCGTGCCAAGAGTGACGTAAGTACCGCCTATAGAGTCTATAGGCCCACCCCCTTGGCTTCGTTAGAA
CGCGGCTACAATTAATACATAACCTTATGTATCATACACATACGATTTAGGTGACACTATAGAATAACAT
CCACTTTGCCTTTCTCTCCACAGGTGTCCACTCCCAGGTCCAACTGCACCTCGGTTCTATCGATTGAATT
CGTCGACGCCACCATGTTTGTGGCTCGCAGCATCGCGGCGGACCACAAGGATCTCATCCACGATGTCTCT
TTCGACTTCCACGGGCGGCGGATGGCAACCTGCTCCAGCGATCAGAGCGTTAAGGTCTGGGATAAAAGTG
AAAGTGGTGATTGGCATTGTACTGCTAGCTGGAAGACACATAGTGGATCTGTATGGCGTGTGACATGGGC
CCATCCTGAATTTGGGCAGGTTTTGGCTTCCTGTTCTTTTGACCGAACAGCTGCTGTATGGGAAGAAATA
GTAGGAGAATCAAATGATAAACTGCGAGGACAGAGCCACTGGGTTAAAAGGACAACTCTGGTGGATAGCA
GAACATCTGTTACTGATGTGAAGTTTGCTCCCAAGCACATGGGTCTTATGTTAGCAACCTGTTCCGCAGA
TGGTATAGTAAGAATCTATGAGGCACCAGATGTTATGAATCTCAGCCAGTGGTCTTTGCAGCATGAGATC
TCATGTAAGCTAAGCTGTAGTTGTATTTCTTGGAACCCTTCAAGCTCTCGTGCTCATTCCCCCATGATCG
CCGTAGGAAGTGATGACAGTAGCCCCAACGCAATGGCCAAGGTTCAGATTTTTGAATATAATGAAAACAC
CAGGAAATATGCAAAAGCTGAAACTCTTATGACAGTCACTGATCCTGTTCATGATATTGCATTCGCTCCA
AATTTGGGAAGATCTTTCCATATTCTAGCAATAGCGACCAAAGATGTGAGAATTTTTACATTAAAGCCTG
TGAGGAAAGAACTGACTTCCTCTGGTGGGCCAACAAAGTTTGAAATCCATATAGTGGCTCAGTTCGATAA
TCATAATTCTCAGGTCTGGCGAGTGAGTTGGAATATAACAGGAACGGTGCTAGCATCTTCAGGAGATGAT
GGGTGTGTAAGATTGTGGAAAGCTAATTATATGGACAATTGGAAGTGTACTGGTATTTTGAAAGGTAATG
GGAGCCCAGTCAATGGGAGTTCTCAGCAGGGAACCTCAAATCCTTCCCTAGGTTCAACTATTCCAAGTCT
TCAGAATTCATTAAATGGATCTTCTGCTGGCAGAAAGCACAGCTGAGCGGCCGCAGGAGGTGGAGGTTAC
CCCTATGATGTGCCTGACTACGCATGATAAGGATCCCCAGCTTGGCCGCCATGGCCCAACTTGTTTATTG
CAGCTTATAATGGTTACAAATAAAGCAATAGCATCACAAATTTCACAAATAAAGCATTTTTTTCACTGCA
TTCTAGTTGTGGTTTGTCCAAACTCATCAATGTATCTTATCATGTCTGGATCGGGAATTAATTCGGCGCA
GCACCATGGCCTGAAATAACCTCTGAAAGAGGAACTTGGTTAGGTACCTTCTGAGGCGGAAAGAACCAGC
TGTGGAATGTGTGTCAGTTAGGGTGTGGAAAGTCCCCAGGCTCCCCAGCAGGCAGAAGTATGCAAAGCAT
GCATCTCAATTAGTCAGCAACCAGGTGTGGAAAGTCCCCAGGCTCCCCAGCAGGCAGAAGTATGCAAAGC
ATGCATCTCAATTAGTCAGCAACCATAGTCCCGCCCCTAACTCCGCCCATCCCGCCCCTAACTCCGCCCA
GTTCCGCCCATTCTCCGCCCCATGGCTGACTAATTTTTTTTATTTATGCAGAGGCCGAGGCCGCCTCGGC
CTCTGAGCTATTCCAGAAGTAGTGAGGAGGCTTTTTTGGAGGCCTAGGCTTTTGCAAAAAGCTGTTAACA
GCTTGGCACTGGCCGTCGTTTTACAACGTCGTGACTGGGAAAACCCTGGCGTTACCCAACTTAATCGCCT
TGCAGCACATCCCCCTTTCGCCAGCTGGCGTAATAGCGAAGAGGCCCGCACCGATCGCCCTTCCCAACAG
TTGCGCAGCCTGAATGGCGAATGGCGCCTGATGCGGTATTTTCTCCTTACGCATCTGTGCGGTATTTCAC
ACCGCATA
[142 nt withheld, positions 2879-3020]
C
[141 nt withheld, positions 3022-3162]
CCTTTGACGTTGGAGTCCACGTTCTTT
[37 nt withheld, positions 3190-3226]
ACCCTATCTCGGGCTATTCTTTTGATTTATAAGGGATTTTGCCGATTTCGGCCTATTGGTTAAAAAATGA
GCTGATTTAACAAAAATTTAACGCGAATTTTAACAAAATATTAACGTTTACAATTTTATGGTGCACTCTC
AGTACAATCTGCTCTGATGCCGCATAGTTAAGCCAGCCCCGACACCCGCCAACACCCGCTGACGCGCCCT
GACGGGCTTGTCTGCTCCCGGCATCCGCTTACAGACAAGCTGTGACCGTCTCCGGGAGCTGCATGTGTCA
GAGGTTTTCACCGTCATCACCGAAACGCGCGAGACGAAAGGGCCTCGTGATACGCCTATTTTTATAGGTT
AATGTCATGATAATAATGGTTTCTTAGACGTCAGGTGGCACTTTTCGGGGAAATGTGCGCGGAACCCCTA
TTTGTTTATTTTTCTAAATACATTCAAATATGTATCCGCTCATGAGACAATAACCCTGATAAATGCTTCA
ATAATATTGAAAAAGGAAGAGTATGAGTATTCAACATTTCCGTGTCGCCCTTATTCCCTTTTTTGCGGCA
TTTTGCCTTCCTGTTTTTGCTCACCCAGAAACGCTGGTGAAAGTAAAAGATGCTGAAGATCAGTTGGGTG
CACGAGTGGGTTACATCGAACTGGATCTCAACAGCGGTAAGATCCTTGAGAGTTTTCGCCCCGAAGAACG
TTTTCCAATGATGAGCACTTTTAAAGTTCTGCTATGTGGCGCGGTATTATCCCGTATTGACGCCGGGCAA
GAGCAACTCGGTCGCCGCATACACTATTCTCAGAATGACTTGGTTGAGTACTCACCAGTCACAGAAAAGC
ATCTTACGGATGGCATGACAGTAAGAGAATTATGCAGTGCTGCCATAACCATGAGTGATAACACTGCGGC
CAACTTACTTCTGACAACGATCGGAGGACCGAAGGAGCTAACCGCTTTTTTGCACAACATGGGGGATCAT
GTAACTCGCCTTGATCGTTGGGAACCGGAGCTGAATGAAGCCATACCAAACGACGAGCGTGACACCACGA
TGCCTGTAGCAATGGCAACAACGTTGCGCAAACTATTAACTGGCGAACTACTTACTCTAGCTTCCCGGCA
ACAATTAATAGACTGGATGGAGGCGGATAAAGTTGCAGGACCACTTCTGCGCTCGGCCCTTCCGGCTGGC
TGGTTTATTGCTGATAAATCTGGAGCCGGTGAGCGTGGGTCTCGCGGTATCATTGCAGCACTGGGGCCAG
ATGGTAAGCCCTCCCGTATCGTAGTTATCTACACGACGGGGAGTCAGGCAACTATGGATGAACGAAATAG
ACAGATCGCTGAGATAGGTGCCTCACTGATTAAGCATTGGTAACTGTCAGACCAAGTTTACTCATATATA
CTTTAGATTGATTTAAAACTTCATTTTTAATTTAAAAGGATCTAGGTGAAGATCCTTTTTGATAATCTCA
TGACCAAAATCCCTTAACGTGAGTTTTCGTTCCACTGAGCGTCAGACCCCGTAGAAAAGATCAAAGGATC
TTCTTGAGATCCTTTTTTTCTGCGCGTAATCTGCTGCTTGCAAACAAAAAAACCACCGCTACCAGCGGTG
GTTTGTTTGCCGGATCAAGAGCTACCAACTCTTTTTCCGAAGGTAACTGGCTTCAGCAGAGCGCAGATAC
CAAATACTGTTCTTCTAGTGTAGCCGTAGTTAGGCCACCACTTCAAGAACTCTGTAGCACCGCCTACATA
CCTCGCTCTGCTAATCCTGTTACCAGTGGCTGCTGCCAGTGGCGATAAGTCGTGTCTTACCGGGTTGGAC
TCAAGACGATAGTTACCGGATAAGGCGCAGCGGTCGGGCTGAACGGGGGGTTCGTGCACACAGCCCAGCT
TGGAGCGAACGACCTACACCGAACTGAGATACCTACAGCGTGAGCTATGAGAAAGCGCCACGCTTCCCGA
AGGGAGAAAGGCGGACAGGTATCCGGTAAGCGGCAGGGTCGGAACAGGAGAGCGCACGAGGGAGCTTCCA
GGGGGAAACGCCTGGTATCTTTATAGTCCTGTCGGGTTTCGCCACCTCTGACTTGAGCGTCGATTTTTGT
GATGCTCGTCAGGGGGGCGGAGCCTATGGAAAAACGCCAGCAACGCGGCCTTTTTACGGTTCCTGGCCTT
TTGCTGGCCTTTTGCTCACATGTTCTTTCCTGCGTTATCCCCTGATTCTGTGGATAACCGTATTACCGCC
TTTGAGTGAGCTGATACCGCTCGCCGCAGCCGAACGACCGAGCGCAGCGAGTCAGTGAGCGAGGAAGCGG
AAGAGCGCCCAATACGCAAACCGCCTCTCCCCGCGCGTTGGCCGATTCATTAATGCAGCTGGCACGACAG
GTTTCCCGACTGGAAAGCGGGCAGTGAGCGCAACGCAATTAATGTGAGTTAGCTCACTCATTAGGCACCC
CAGGCTTTACACTTTATGCTTCCGGCTCGTATGTTGTGTGGAATTGTGAGCGGATAACAATTTCACACAG
GAAACAGCTATGACATGATTACGAATTAATTCGAGCTCGCCC
Features (pLannotate 1.2.2; 20 found; start..end, strand, type, name):
      1..380     +  enhancer       CMV enhancer: human cytomegalovirus immediate early enhancer
    381..584     +  promoter       CMV promoter: human cytomegalovirus (CMV) immediate early promoter
    720..763     +  intron         CMV intron (fragment): modified intron A from human cytomegalovirus
    815..833     +  promoter       SP6 promoter: promoter for bacteriophage SP6 RNA polymerase
    837..874     +  CDS            IgH signal sequence (fragment): signal sequence from the mouse immunoglobulin heavy chain variable region
    924..2003    +  CDS            SEH1L: SEH1_HUMAN - Also known as SEC13L, SEH1. Experimental evidence at protein level: Swiss-Prot protein existence level 1. As a component of the GATOR subcomplex GATOR2, functions within the amino acid-sensing branch of the TORC1 signaling pathway. Indirectly activates mTORC1 and the TORC1 signaling pathway through the inhibition of the GATOR1 subcomplex (PubMed:23723238). It is negatively regulated by the upstream amino acid sensors SESN2 and CASTOR1 (PubMed:25457612, PubMed:27487210). From Homo sapiens (Human).
   2088..2222    +  polyA_signal   SV40 poly(A) signal: SV40 polyadenylation signal
   2291..2648    +  promoter       SV40 promoter: SV40 enhancer and early promoter
   2667..2821    +  CDS            lacZα (fragment): LacZα fragment of β-galactosidase; lacZ fragment
   2827..2878    -  misc_feature   bom (fragment): basis of mobility region from pBR322
   2897..3277    +  rep_origin     M13 ori (sequence partly withheld): M13 bacteriophage origin of replication; arrow indicates direction of (+) strand synthesis
   3353..3402    -  misc_feature   bom (fragment): basis of mobility region from pBR322
   3504..3539    -  CDS            rop (fragment): Rop protein, which maintains plasmids at low copy number; rop
   3634..3738    +  promoter       AmpR promoter: bla
   3739..4599    +  CDS            AmpR: β-lactamase; bla; confers resistance to ampicillin, carbenicillin, and related antibiotics
   4770..5358    +  rep_origin     ori: high-copy-number ColE1/pMB1/pBR322/pUC origin of replication
   5541..5633    +  CDS            lacI (fragment): lac repressor; lacI; The lac repressor binds to the lac operator to inhibit transcription in E. coli. This inhibition can be relieved by adding lactose or isopropyl-β-D-thiogalactopyranoside (IPTG).
   5646..5667    +  protein_bind   CAP binding site: CAP binding activates transcription in the presence of cAMP. E. coli catabolite activator protein
   5682..5712    +  promoter       lac promoter: promoter for the E. coli lac operon
   5720..5736    +  protein_bind   lac operator: The lac repressor binds to the lac operator to inhibit transcription in E. coli. This inhibition can be relieved by adding lactose or isopropyl-β-D-thiogalactopyranoside (IPTG). lac repressor encoded by lacI
