[The description below was written by a language model from this plasmid's Addgene catalogue record and pLannotate feature annotations shown in this document.]
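Description:
SEH1L in pRK5 is a mammalian expression plasmid of about 5.8 kb that carries the untagged human SEH1L cDNA in the pRK5 backbone and is intended for transfection into cultured cells. It is propagated in E. coli as a high-copy plasmid through a ColE1/pUC-type origin, with selection by the β-lactamase (AmpR) gene for ampicillin resistance. An M13 phage origin is also present, which in principle permits single-stranded DNA production. Short remnants of lacZα, lacI, rop and bom, together with a lac promoter/operator region, appear to be leftovers of the vector's cloning history rather than functional parts.

The expression cassette begins with the human cytomegalovirus immediate-early enhancer and promoter, followed by a fragment of CMV intron A and an SP6 phage promoter that serves as a sequencing primer site and could support in vitro transcription. The roughly 1.08 kb SEH1L open reading frame was inserted between SalI and NotI sites, both retained, and is followed by an SV40 polyadenylation signal. The automated annotation also flags a short fragment resembling an immunoglobulin heavy-chain signal sequence upstream of the coding region. The record lists no tag or fusion, so this is most likely non-coding backbone sequence. An SV40 enhancer/early promoter region lies downstream of the poly(A) signal, and no mammalian selection marker is annotated, which fits transient use.

SEH1L encodes a component of the GATOR2 complex, which promotes mTORC1 signalling by opposing GATOR1 in the nutrient-sensing pathway. The plasmid provides untagged SEH1L for such work, for example alongside other pathway components, and it was deposited with a study of how glucose availability is signalled to mTORC1.
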