Addgene plasmid #154216: SEH1L in pRK5
Purpose: Untagged SEH1L cDNA expression vector for transfections
Depositing lab: David Sabatini. Depositing organization: Whitehead Institute for Biomedical Research. Publication: Dihydroxyacetone phosphate signals glucose availability to mTORC1. Orozco JM, Krawczyk PA, Scaria SM, Cangelosi AL, Chan SH, Kunchok T, Lewis CA, Sabatini DM. Nat Metab. 2020 Sep;2(9):893-901. doi: 10.1038/s42255-020-0250-5. Epub 2020 Jul 27. PubMed 32719541.
Backbone
  Vector backbone: pRK5
  Vector type: Mammalian Expression
Growth in bacteria
  Bacterial resistance: Ampicillin, 100 μg/mL
  Growth temperature: 37°C
  Growth strain: DH5alpha
  Copy number: High Copy
Gene/Insert
  Gene/Insert name: SEH1L
  Species: H. sapiens (human)
  Insert size (bp): 1083
  Entrez Gene: SEH1L (a.k.a. SEC13L, SEH1A, SEH1B, Seh1)
  Promoter: CMV
  Tag / fusion protein: NONE
  Cloning method: Restriction Enzyme; 5′ cloning site SalI (not destroyed); 3′ cloning site NotI (not destroyed)
  Sequencing primers: 5′ ATTTAGGTGACACTATAG
Terms and licenses: Academic/Nonprofit Terms; Industry Terms: Not Available to Industry
How to cite: SEH1L in pRK5 was a gift from David Sabatini (Addgene plasmid # 154216 ; http://n2t.net/addgene:154216 ; RRID:Addgene_154216)
