>Addgene plasmid #154216 | SEH1L in pRK5 | depositor partial sequence | sequence record 306885 | SEH1L in pRK5 sequence 1083 bps
ATGTTTGTGGCTCGCAGCATCGCGGCGGACCACAAGGATCTCATCCACGATGTCTCTTTCGACTTCCACG
GGCGGCGGATGGCAACCTGCTCCAGCGATCAGAGCGTTAAGGTCTGGGATAAAAGTGAAAGTGGTGATTG
GCATTGTACTGCTAGCTGGAAGACACATAGTGGATCTGTATGGCGTGTGACATGGGCCCATCCTGAATTT
GGGCAGGTTTTGGCTTCCTGTTCTTTTGACCGAACAGCTGCTGTATGGGAAGAAATAGTAGGAGAATCAA
ATGATAAACTGCGAGGACAGAGCCACTGGGTTAAAAGGACAACTCTGGTGGATAGCAGAACATCTGTTAC
TGATGTGAAGTTTGCTCCCAAGCACATGGGTCTTATGTTAGCAACCTGTTCCGCAGATGGTATAGTAAGA
ATCTATGAGGCACCAGATGTTATGAATCTCAGCCAGTGGTCTTTGCAGCATGAGATCTCATGTAAGCTAA
GCTGTAGTTGTATTTCTTGGAACCCTTCAAGCTCTCGTGCTCATTCCCCCATGATCGCCGTAGGAAGTGA
TGACAGTAGCCCCAACGCAATGGCCAAGGTTCAGATTTTTGAATATAATGAAAACACCAGGAAATATGCA
AAAGCTGAAACTCTTATGACAGTCACTGATCCTGTTCATGATATTGCATTCGCTCCAAATTTGGGAAGAT
CTTTCCATATTCTAGCAATAGCGACCAAAGATGTGAGAATTTTTACATTAAAGCCTGTGAGGAAAGAACT
GACTTCCTCTGGTGGGCCAACAAAGTTTGAAATCCATATAGTGGCTCAGTTCGATAATCATAATTCTCAG
GTCTGGCGAGTGAGTTGGAATATAACAGGAACGGTGCTAGCATCTTCAGGAGATGATGGGTGTGTAAGAT
TGTGGAAAGCTAATTATATGGACAATTGGAAGTGTACTGGTATTTTGAAAGGTAATGGGAGCCCAGTCAA
TGGGAGTTCTCAGCAGGGAACCTCAAATCCTTCCCTAGGTTCAACTATTCCAAGTCTTCAGAATTCATTA
AATGGATCTTCTGCTGGCAGAAAGCACAGCTGA
